Addgene plasmid #242552: pME-H2B-mScarlet3-S2 (JDW 1514)
Purpose: Gateway middle entry clone containing H2B-mScarlet3-S2; Nuclear red fluorescent reporter
Depositing lab: Joshua Wythe. Depositing organization: University of Virginia. Publication: MultiSite Assembly of Gateway Induced Clones (MAGIC): a flexible cloning toolbox for use in vertebrate model systems. Gillespie WB 3rd, Zhang Y, Ruiz OE, Cerda J 3rd, Ortiz-Guzman J, Sherman M, Turner WD, Largoza G, Mosser LE, Fujimoto E, Chien CB, Kwan KM, Arenkiel BR, Devine WP, Wythe JD. Development. 2025 Nov 15;152(22):dev204308. doi: 10.1242/dev.204308. Epub 2025 Nov 13. PubMed 41230856.
Backbone
  Vector backbone: pDONR221
  Vector type: Gateway subcloning
Growth in bacteria
  Bacterial resistance: Kanamycin, 50 μg/mL
  Growth temperature: 37°C
  Growth strain: NEB Stable
  Copy number: High Copy
Gene/Insert
  Gene/Insert name: mScarlet3-S2
  Species: Synthetic
  Cloning method: Gateway Cloning
Terms and licenses: Academic/Nonprofit Terms; Industry Terms: Not Available to Industry
Depositor comments: Please visit https://doi.org/10.1101/2024.07.13.603267 for bioRxiv preprint.
How to cite: pME-H2B-mScarlet3-S2 (JDW 1514) was a gift from Joshua Wythe (Addgene plasmid # 242552 ; http://n2t.net/addgene:242552 ; RRID:Addgene_242552)
