[The description below was written by a language model from this plasmid's Addgene catalogue record and pLannotate feature annotations shown in this document.]
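Description:
pME-H2B-mScarlet3-S2 (JDW 1514) is a Gateway middle entry clone built on the pDONR221 backbone. It is a small (about 3.8 kb) bacterial plasmid intended for subcloning rather than direct expression. It is propagated in E. coli from a high-copy ColE1/pUC-type origin and selected with kanamycin through the KanR aminoglycoside phosphotransferase gene. The backbone carries the usual pDONR features: rrnB T1 and T2 transcription terminators upstream of the cloning site, which insulate the insert from read-through transcription, a T7 promoter on the far side of the cassette, and short residual lacI and lacZα fragments with no evident functional role.

The payload sits between attL1 and attL2, the recombination sites used by LR Clonase to transfer the insert directionally into a destination vector. In a multisite Gateway assembly it would be combined with 5' and 3' entry elements. The insert is a fusion reading frame consisting of human histone H2B, followed by an annotated V5 epitope tag and then the synthetic red fluorescent protein mScarlet3-S2. The annotation software labels the fluorescent protein as a fragment of the related mScarlet-2I, most likely a nearest-match call rather than the true identity. Fusion to H2B tethers the fluorophore to chromatin, giving a nuclear-localised red signal, and the V5 tag should also allow antibody detection.

No eukaryotic promoter or polyadenylation signal lies within the att-flanked cassette, so expression depends on elements supplied by the other entry clones and the destination vector. The plasmid belongs to a modular multisite Gateway toolbox for building expression constructs in vertebrate model systems, where it serves as a nuclear red fluorescent reporter module.
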