Features (pLannotate 1.2.2; 12 found; start..end, strand, type, name):
    121..213     +  CDS            lacI (fragment): lac repressor; lacI; The lac repressor binds to the lac operator to inhibit transcription in E. coli. This inhibition can be relieved by adding lactose or isopropyl-β-D-thiogalactopyranoside (IPTG).
    268..295     -  terminator     rrnB T2 terminator: transcription terminator T2 from the E. coli rrnB gene
    427..470     +  terminator     rrnB T1 terminator: Escherichia coli rrnB; transcription terminator T1 from the E. coli rrnB gene
    517..553     -  CDS            lacZα (fragment): LacZα fragment of β-galactosidase; lacZ fragment
    569..668     +  protein_bind   attL1: mutant version of attL; recombination site for the Gateway® LR reaction LR Clonase™
    687..1063    +  CDS            H2B (fragment): human histone H2B; HIST1H2BB
   1080..1121    +  CDS            V5 tag: epitope tag from simian virus 5
   1209..1879    +  CDS            mScarlet-2I (fragment): mScarlet-I derivative in which the N- and C-termini have been modified to reduce cytotoxicity (Valbuena et al., 2020) preserves the original mammalian codon optimization
   1952..2051    -  protein_bind   attL2: mutant version of attL; recombination site for the Gateway® LR reaction LR Clonase™
   2069..2087    -  promoter       T7 promoter: promoter for bacteriophage T7 RNA polymerase
   2221..3030    +  CDS            KanR: aminoglycoside phosphotransferase; aph(3')-Ia; confers resistance to kanamycin in bacteria or G418 (Geneticin®) in eukaryotes
   3177..3765    +  rep_origin     ori: high-copy-number ColE1/pMB1/pBR322/pUC origin of replication
>Addgene plasmid #242552 | pME-H2B-mScarlet3-S2 (JDW 1514) | addgene full sequence | sequence record 494411 | Addgene NGS Result
CTTTCCTGCGTTATCCCCTGATTCTGTGGATAACCGTATTACCGCCTTTGAGTGAGCTGATACCGCTCGC
CGCAGCCGAACGACCGAGCGCAGCGAGTCAGTGAGCGAGGAAGCGGAAGAGCGCCCAATACGCAAACCGC
CTCTCCCCGCGCGTTGGCCGATTCATTAATGCAGCTGGCACGACAGGTTTCCCGACTGGAAAGCGGGCAG
TGAGCGCAACGCAATTAATACGCGTACCGCTAGCCAGGAAGAGTTTGTAGAAACGCAAAAAGGCCATCCG
TCAGGATGGCCTTCTGCTTAGTTTGATGCCTGGCAGTTTATGGCGGGCGTCCTGCCCGCCACCCTCCGGG
CCGTTGCTTCACAACGTTCAAATCCGCTCCCGGCGGATTTGTCCTACTCAGGAGAGCGTTCACCGACAAA
CAACAGATAAAACGAAAGGCCCAGTCTTCCGACTGAGCCTTTCGTTTTATTTGATGCCTGGCAGTTCCCT
ACTCTCGCGTTAACGCTAGCATGGATGTTTTCCCAGTCACGACGTTGTAAAACGACGGCCAGTCTTAAGC
TCGGGCCCCAAATAATGATTTTATTTTGACTGATAGTGACCTGTTCGTTGCAACAAATTGATGAGCAATG
CTTTTTTATAATGCCAACTTTGTACAAAAAAGCAGGCTACTAGTGCTAGCGCCACCATGCCTGAACCCTC
TAAGTCTGCTCCAGCCCCTAAAAAGGGTTCTAAGAAGGCTATCACTAAGGCGCAGAAGAAGGATGGTAAG
AAGCGTAAGCGCAGCCGCAAGGAGAGCTATTCTATCTATGTGTACAAGGTTCTGAAGCAGGTCCACCCCG
ACACCGGCATCTCATCCAAGGCCATGGGGATCATGAACTCCTTCGTCAACGACATCTTCGAGCGCATCGC
GGGCGAGGCTTCTCGCCTGGCTCACTACAATAAGCGCTCGACCATCACCTCCAGGGAGATTCAGACGGCT
GTGCGCCTGCTGCTGCCTGGGGAGCTGGCTAAGCATGCTGTGTCCGAGGGCACTAAGGCAGTTACCAAGT
ACACTAGCTCTAAGGGTGGTGCTGGTGGTGGTAAGCCTATCCCTAACCCTCTCCTCGGTCTCGATTCTAC
GGGATCCACCGGTGAATTCGATGGTGGAGGCGGTTCAGGCGGAGGTGGCTCTGGCGGTGGCGGATCGCCA
TCAGGTACCATGGTGAGCATGGATAGCACCGAGGCAGTGATCAAGGAGTTCATGCGGTTCAAGGTGCACA
TGGAGGGCTCCATGAACGGCCACGAGTTCGAGATCGAGGGCGAGGGCGAGGGCCGCCCCTACGAGGGCAC
CCAGACCGCCAAGCTGAGGGTGACCAAGGGTGGCCCCCTGCCCTTCTCCTGGGACATCCTGTCCCCTCAG
TTCCAGTACGGCTCCAGGGCCTTCACGAAGCACCCCGCCGACATCCCCGACTACTGGAAGCAGTCCTTCC
CCGAGGGCTTCAAGTGGGAGCGCGTGATGAACTTCGAGGACGGCGGCGCCGTGTCCGTGGCCCAGGACAC
CTCCCTGGAGGACGGCACCCTGATCTACAAGGTGAAGCTCCGCGGCACCAACTTCCCTCCTGACGGCCCC
GTAATGCAGAAGAAGACAATGGGCTGGGAAGCATCCACCGAGCGGTTGTACCCCGAGGACGTCGTGCTGA
AGGGCGACATTAAGCATGCCCTGCGCCTGAAGGACGGCGGCCGGTACCTGGCGGACTTCAAGACCACCTA
CAGGGCCAAGAAGCCCGTGCAGATGCCCGGCGCCTTCAACATCGACCGCAAGTTGGACATCACATCCCAC
AACGAGGACTACACCGTGGTGGAACAGTACGAACGCTCCGTGGCCCGCCACTCCACCGGCGGCTCCGGTG
GCTCCTAACTATAATGAGGCGCGCCGTCGACGTTAACACGCGTTAATGATACGTATCTAGAACCCAGCTT
TCTTGTACAAAGTTGGCATTATAAGAAAGCATTGCTTATCAATTTGTTGCAACGAACAGGTCACTATCAG
TCAAAATAAAATCATTATTTGCCATCCAGCTGATATCCCCTATAGTGAGTCGTATTACATGGTCATAGCT
GTTTCCTGGCAGCTCTGGCCCGTGTCTCAAAATCTCTGATGTTACATTGCACAAGATAAAAATATATCAT
CATGAACAATAAAACTGTCTGCTTACATAAACAGTAATACAAGGGGTGTTATGAGCCATATTCAACGGGA
AACGTCGAGGCCGCGATTAAATTCCAACATGGATGCTGATTTATATGGGTATAAATGGGCTCGCGATAAT
GTCGGGCAATCAGGTGCGACAATCTATCGCTTGTATGGGAAGCCCGATGCGCCAGAGTTGTTTCTGAAAC
ATGGCAAAGGTAGCGTTGCCAATGATGTTACAGATGAGATGGTCAGACTAAACTGGCTGACGGAATTTAT
GCCTCTTCCGACCATCAAGCATTTTATCCGTACTCCTGATGATGCATGGTTACTCACCACTGCGATCCCC
GGAAAAACAGCATTCCAGGTATTAGAAGAATATCCTGATTCAGGTGAAAATATTGTTGATGCGCTGGCAG
TGTTCCTGCGCCGGTTGCATTCGATTCCTGTTTGTAATTGTCCTTTTAACAGCGATCGCGTATTTCGTCT
CGCTCAGGCGCAATCACGAATGAATAACGGTTTGGTTGATGCGAGTGATTTTGATGACGAGCGTAATGGC
TGGCCTGTTGAACAAGTCTGGAAAGAAATGCATAAACTTTTGCCATTCTCACCGGATTCAGTCGTCACTC
ATGGTGATTTCTCACTTGATAACCTTATTTTTGACGAGGGGAAATTAATAGGTTGTATTGATGTTGGACG
AGTCGGAATCGCAGACCGATACCAGGATCTTGCCATCCTATGGAACTGCCTCGGTGAGTTTTCTCCTTCA
TTACAGAAACGGCTTTTTCAAAAATATGGTATTGATAATCCTGATATGAATAAATTGCAGTTTCATTTGA
TGCTCGATGAGTTTTTCTAATCAGAATTGGTTAATTGGTTGTAACACTGGCAGAGCATTACGCTGACTTG
ACGGGACGGCGCAAGCTCATGACCAAAATCCCTTAACGTGAGTTACGCGTCGTTCCACTGAGCGTCAGAC
CCCGTAGAAAAGATCAAAGGATCTTCTTGAGATCCTTTTTTTCTGCGCGTAATCTGCTGCTTGCAAACAA
AAAAACCACCGCTACCAGCGGTGGTTTGTTTGCCGGATCAAGAGCTACCAACTCTTTTTCCGAAGGTAAC
TGGCTTCAGCAGAGCGCAGATACCAAATACTGTTCTTCTAGTGTAGCCGTAGTTAGGCCACCACTTCAAG
AACTCTGTAGCACCGCCTACATACCTCGCTCTGCTAATCCTGTTACCAGTGGCTGCTGCCAGTGGCGATA
AGTCGTGTCTTACCGGGTTGGACTCAAGACGATAGTTACCGGATAAGGCGCAGCGGTCGGGCTGAACGGG
GGGTTCGTGCACACAGCCCAGCTTGGAGCGAACGACCTACACCGAACTGAGATACCTACAGCGTGAGCTA
TGAGAAAGCGCCACGCTTCCCGAAGGGAGAAAGGCGGACAGGTATCCGGTAAGCGGCAGGGTCGGAACAG
GAGAGCGCACGAGGGAGCTTCCAGGGGGAAACGCCTGGTATCTTTATAGTCCTGTCGGGTTTCGCCACCT
CTGACTTGAGCGTCGATTTTTGTGATGCTCGTCAGGGGGGCGGAGCCTATGGAAAAACGCCAGCAACGCG
GCCTTTTTACGGTTCCTGGCCTTTTGCTGGCCTTTTGCTCACATGTT
